>Addgene plasmid #225313 | pXD80EN5-Elen0515-eCadh-noAccs(ElA2) | addgene full sequence | sequence record 464773 | Addgene NGS Result
GGCGGGCTGGCCGGCCTTCTAAAACAATTCATCCAGTAAAATATAATATTTTATTTTCTCCCAATCAGGC
TTGATCCCCAGTAAGTCAAAAAATAGCTCGACATACTGTTCTTCCCCGATATCCTCCCTGATCGACCGGA
CGCAGAAGGCAATGTCATACCACTTGTCCGCCCTGCCGCTTCTCCCAAGATCAATAAAGCCACTTACTTT
GCCATCTTTCACAAAGATGTTGCTGTCTCCCAGGTCGCCGTGGGAAAAGACAAGTTCCTCTTCGGGCTTT
TCCGTCTTTAAAAAATCATACAGCTCGCGCGGATCTTTAAATGGAGTGTCTTCTTCCCAGTTTTCGCAAT
CCACATCGGCCAGATCGTTATTCAGTAAGTAATCCAATTCGGCTAAGCGGCTGTCTAAGCTATTCGTATA
GGGACAATCCGATATGTCGATGGAGTGAAAGAGCCTGATGCACTCCGCATACAGCTCGATAATCTTTTCA
GGGCTTTGTTCATCTTCATACTCTTCCGAGCAAAGGACGCCATCGGCCTCACTCATGAGCAGATTGCTCC
AGCCATCATGCCGTTCAAAGTGCAGGACCTTTGGAACAGGCAGCTTTCCTTCCAGCCATAGCATCATGTC
CTTTTCCCGTTCCACATCATAGGTGGTCCCTTTATACCGGCTGTCCGTCATTTTTAAATATAGGTTTTCA
TTTTCTCCCACCAGCTTATATACCTTAGCAGGAGACATTCCTTCCGTATCTTTTACGCAGCGGTATTTTT
CGATCAGTTTTTTCAATTCCGGTGATATTCTCATTTTAGCCATGATGTTTAACTTTGTTTTAGGGCGACT
GCCCTGCTGCGTAACATCGTTGCTGCTCCATAACATCAAACATCGACCCACGGCGTAACGCGCTTGCTGC
TTGGATGCCCGAGGCATAGACTGTACCCCAAAAAAACAGTCATAACAAGCCATGAAAACCGCCACTGCGC
CGTTACCACCGCTGCGTTCGGTCAAGGTTCTGGACCAGTTGCGTGAGCGCATACGCTACTTGCATTACAG
CTTACGAACCGAACAGGCTTATGTCCACTGGGTTCGTGCCTTCATCCGTTTCCACGGTGTGCGTCACCCG
GCAACCTTGGGCAGCAGCGAAGTCGAGGCATTTCTGTCCTGGCTGGCGAACGAGCGCAAGGTTTCGGTCT
CCACGCATTCGAAACCGGTATCCCGCCGCCGCCGCCGGATACCGGTTTCGAATTGAGATTGCCACCTGAC
GTCTAAGAAACCATTATTATCATGACATTAACCTATAAAAATAGGCGTATCACGAGGCCCTTTCGTCTTC
AAGGCGAAAAAACCCCGCCGAAGCGGGGTTTTTTGCGAAATATAATGACCCTCTTGATAACCCAAGAGGG
CATTTTTTAGGAACGGTTATTTGATTATTAATCCGGCGGCAACTGAAACGATTCGGATCCTGTATTACTA
TTCTGAATTCGCGGCCGCTTCTAGATTCAGTCGATTTCTTGCACGAGGTTGATCAGCTCTTGCTGGGAGT
GAATCCCCAGCTTTTGGTAGATGTGCTGGCGATGGGTGGAAACCGTGCTCTTCGACAGGCATAGCTGGTC
TTGCACGTACGGCAGGTTGCGTCCCTTCGCGAACATGATGAGAATCTCGGTTTCGCGTTCGGTCAGACCG
TACCGATCGACCACCTTCAGGCATTTTTCCTGGAAGCGGCGCTTGCGTTCAAGCGGAATGATGTCCATCG
CTTTCAGCAGATCCGATTCGGTGAACACGGCGCTGCTCACCAGCAGAATGACCAAAGCCGAAACCAGCAT
GATGGGAAAAGCTGAAGCAAGCTGGATGCCGTGCTGGTGAAGCACGAACCGGCCCAGCAGCATGCCCAGC
AGCGGTCCGACCGCCCATGCGGCACGCGCGAATGAAAACGTGCGTATCCTGACCGACGCGTATCGATTGC
ATACGCCCGTCACGATGACCCACATAAACAAGCTGAAGCATTGGTAGGCGGCCGCATTCGCGGCGTAGGG
AAGGTAGGCCGACGAATCGGGGTATACGAGAGGCAGCGGCAGCAGAAGCGCGCCGATGACGAGGAACACG
ACGATCGCGTGGTAGCAGTTTTTCGCCATGCGCTCGGATCTTGAGTTGAGAAGGATGAGCGCGATGGCGA
TCGCTCCGGCGGTCACTCCGAATGCGACAAGGGCCTGGGTGAACGCGTAGACGGTGCCTCCGACGCTCGC
GATGCCCATTTGTATGTAGAGGGTTCGGACGGCCTCGTTCGCGAATCCCACCAAAAGGGCGCACAGCCCG
AGCCTCGTGACGAGGTGGGCCCAGTCGCGTCGCTCGAGCGGGTCTTCGATGGGCGTCTGCTGGTCGAGCG
GGCATGGCGCCTCCTGCGGCGCCAACCCGATGTTCTTCATGCCGAACTCGAGCAATACGGCTGCGATCAG
GGGCATGCTGGCGGCAAACACGCATGCCTCGAAAGGCGAGAACAGCAAGAACAGGGCGAAAAGAAGCGTC
GACAGGATGTGGGCCGATGCGGCGCCCGTCACGATGGCGCGCATGGGCAGGAGGCTGAAGCTCATGCCGA
ATCTGATGAGGAACAGTCCCGAAAACACGCCCGACAAAACGCCCGCCAAGCTCACGAACGCGGTGCCCGC
GATTCCCTCGAACCCCGCAAGCGGCATAAGCAGCGTGGACGCGCACACGCCGAAAGGGAGCAGGTAAAGC
GACAGCTTGGATTTCAAGAAACGTCCCGTAGCCCTGTCGGCTATACCGGCAAGCGCAAGCGTCAACGTGA
CGGCGATGATGGATATCAGGTAGGTGGTATCGAGCAGGCTTTCGCCGTGATGGTAGCTTGCGAACAGGCT
CATGCTCTTGAAGCTCATCGACACCCAGGCGATGTTGCAGCCCAGCGCTGCTCCTACGGTGATTTCTGCA
GCTGTTGGGAAGACCCTTTTTGGATTGACCGGCTCCATGGATTTGTCCCCATCCCCCCCCCGAATGCGGG
CTTTCCGCCGTCCGCAAGCGAACGGCTCCGAGATGCCTATTGTACCGCGCTCTCGTGCCGGTCGAGTTCC
GATTGCGACAAAAAGACTGGGAGATTTGGAAACGCGATCAGCGTTTCTCCAGGTGAACGGCCATCGTGCG
ATGCGCACGATACCGATTTGATCGAAAACGTGCGACCAGGCCGATGTGCGACGGCGACGGGATCCATAGG
GTGAAGCGCATCGGAGAGGACGATGAAAGGAGGAGGAATGGGCGAACTGCTCATGACCCGACGTGCGTTT
GCGAAGGTGATGGCCGTGACGGCTGCGGCCGCCGGTTTCACGGGGGCTCAGTCGGCGTTGGCGGATACCG
AGCCGGCTGCCTCGTCGGGCGAAGTCAAGCGCATACGCTCGGCCTGTCGCGGATGCGGCAAGATGGAGTG
CGGCGTTTGGGTGACCGTTCAGGATGGGCGGGTTGTCAAAACGGAGGGCGATGAAAGCGCTTTCCAGTCG
GCGGGAAACCATTGCGCGAAAGGGCAGGCGTCCTTGCAGGCGGCGTATCATCCCGACCGTCTCATGTACC
CGCTCAAGCGCACGAATCCCAAAGGGCAAGAGCCCGGTTGGGTGCGCATCAGCTGGGATGAGGCGTATCG
ATCCACCGTCGAGGCAATCCATAAGAACCAGGAAAAGTACGGCAACGAGACGTGCTTCTTCATGGGCGGC
ACGTCGCGTATCTGGGCCATGGGCCCTTATGGCGCGCTGAAGCAGTGCTTCGGGTCGCCGAACGGCATAC
AGGCCAACGAGATATGCAAAGGCCCGCGCTTCTACGCTACGAAGCTGAACGATTCGAACGCCTACAGCTG
GATGGAAGTGGTGGGGCGTCCGCGCGTGTACGTGCAATGGGGCGGCGCGTCGGAGCTGTCCAATTACGAC
GATAGCTGTCGCACCACGGTCGACGTGGCGACGCGCGCCGACAAGCACATCCTGGTCGATCCGCGCCAGA
CGAACTTGGGGAAAGAGGCGGATATCTGGGTGAACCTTCGTCCCGGAACCGATGGGGCAGTGGCGAACTG
CTGGGCCAACGTGATCATCGAGAACGAGCTGTACGACGATTTGTACGTACGGAAGTGGATGAACGCTCCC
ATGTTGGTGGTGGAAGATGAGAGCTTCGAGCCAACCCCTTCCTCGTCGAGCGCGCAGACGGCCAAGGTGC
GTACGCGCCTTCTCAAAGAGTCCGACCTCGTCGAGGGCGGGGCGGATACCCGCTTCATGGTGCTCAACGA
GATCACAAACGAGCTGAGCTGGTACGATGCCGGCGGCGACAACCCCGGCTGGGAGGGCGAGGACTGGGTT
CCCGCAACCGAGGGCAAAGAAGCTCATCAGCCGGGATTGGATCTGACGGGTCAGACGCAGGGCTTCGTGC
TTGACTACGTACCGTTTCCCGACGGGCTGCTTCCCGCGCTGCATACCCCCGAAGGCGGCTTCGAGGTGGA
GTTGAAAGACGGCTCCAGCGTGCACGTGCGCACGGTGTGGGAGCGCTATATCGAGTTCTTGGAAGACTAC
ACTCCCGAAAAGGTGTCGGAGATATCGGGCGTTGACGTCGAAGTGCTAAAAGAGGCGGCCATCACGTACG
CAACGCGCGTCGACCCTTCGACCGGGTACGGCAATGGCGGAATCCAGTACATGCTGGCGTTGGAACACGC
GTGCAATTCGACGCAGAACAACCGTGCCTGCGACCTGCTGGCGGGCATAACGGGCAACATGGACACTCCG
GGCGGCATGCGCGGCTCGACTCCCGGTTGGCCCGTCTACGACCTCGGCATGTGCGTGCCCGACTCCGGCA
AAACCACCGAGTACACCATCGAGAAGATTTTGGGCAAAGAGCGTTTTCCGATGATCGGCTCGGACTGCAA
CCCCAGCTGGGCGGATGCGACGTCGGTGTACGACGCTATCGAGAGCGGCGAGCCTTATAACGTGACGTGC
GGCATCGGGCAAACGGGCGACTTCATGAACCAGTCGAACTCCCTCTTTGCCGCGGAGCAGCTTCAGAAGC
TCGACTTCTGGTGCTCGATCGATCTGTGGCACACCCCGTGCGTGGATATGATGGCCGATATCGCAATGCC
CGCCGCTCATTGGCTGGAGCTCGATTGCATTCGCAAAAGCCAGGGCTCGTCGGGTGCGTTCGGCGCTACG
GTGAAAGCGGTGGAGCCTCCCGGAGAAGCGAAGAACGATCTGGAGATCGTGGTTGGCCTGTATAAGGCCG
CCGGGGTCCCGTACTTCGACGAGGAGTATCACGGTGCGGCGTGGCTCGAGGGGGATGAAGCCGTGGACGC
GTGCAACAACGTTGCGCTCAAAAGCTTCCGCATTCCCGATTGGAATGACTACAAGAAGGAATTCCAAGAG
AAGGGCTGGTTCGATTCCAAGGTGGAGAAGCCCGACGATTGGGGCGTCTACCGGCGCTATCAAACCGGAA
ACGGCCACATCAACGGAGGGTTCCCGCCCAATCCGAACCAGCATCAAGGCTGGAACACGACCACGCACAA
GCAGGAGATCTGGTCGACGGTGCTGGAATCATGGTTGCCCGGCGAGGGCGAGGAGTTCCCGAAATTCGTG
GAGGCTCCGCATGGCCCCGTCGCCGACCCCGATTTGTTCACGGACGACAACTCGTTCTTGATGACCACCG
GGCGTCGTCAAGGAACCTACTTCCATTCCGAGCACCGGCAGCTGCCATGGTGCCGCGAGCTGTGGCCCGT
TCCTCGGCTTGAGATGAATCCCGTTGACGCCGAGCGACTTGGTCTCGAGCAGGGGGATTGGGTATGGATC
GAAACCGATCAGCACAAGATTCGCGAAGTGGTCGATCTGTACTACGGCATCGCCCCGGGTGTGGTGAACG
CCGAGCACCAATGGTGGTACCCCGAGCTCAATCAGCCCGATCACGGGTTCAAATTGTCCGGCGTGAACTG
TTTGATCGATCGCCATGCCCAAGATCGCATCATCGGGTCGTCGAACCTGCGTGCTTACGGTGTGAAGGTG
TACAAGGCCACGCCCGAGAATTCGCCGTTCGGCAACCCCGTGCCGTGCGGAGACGACGGGACGCCCATCA
TCCACACCTGCGACGATCCGCGCCTGAAGGAATGGCAACCGTTGTACGAGGGGAGGGAGTGACCTATGGC
TCGTTATGCGATTCTGACCGATCTCAACAAATGCGTCGGCTGCCTTGCGTGCTCGATAGCGTGCAAGGTG
GTGAACAGCGTGCCGGTGGGGTCGTATTGGAACAAGGTCTTGCGCATCGGACCGAACCCGCGCACCAAGG
GCGGCCAATGGCCCGACGTGTACACCTATTTCCTCACCGTGCAGTGCCAACACTGCGAGAATCCCGAGTG
CGTGAAGGTGTGCCCGACCGGCGCCTCTCACAAGCTGGAGGACGGCACCGTGCAGATCGACAAGTCGAAG
TGCATCGGCTGCCAGTTCTGCGCGATGTCGTGCCCGTACAGCGTTCGCTACTTGAACGAGGAGGAGGGCG
TCGTGGAGAAGTGCACGCTGTGCGAGCAGAAGATCGCCCAGGGCGAGCTGCCGCAATGCGTGAGCGAATG
CGGCGGTCGCGCTCGGTTCTTCGGCGATTTGGACCAGGGGCTCGAGAGCTTTGAGGCGCCGGGGTGCGAT
CTGCAGGACCCGTCGTACGATGCGCAGGCGAAGGCCAGGATGAAGTGGGGCGATTTGATAGGCGACTCAT
GCGACTATCCGGTGAAGCCTTACGACGAGAACGAAGTGTACCACCTTCCCGACGTGGGCAACGCCCCCAG
CTTCGTCTACATCCTGCGAAACGAGAAGTGGCAAGGAGGCGGTGAATGATGGAACTCCAATGGCCTTTGA
TTTTGTTCACCACGCTGGTGGCGTGGAGCGCGGGGCTGTTCGGGACGCAGGCTCTGATGGCGGTGTTCGG
GGTGGGGAAGCGGGCGCAGGTCCCGGCTTGGGTTGCGTCGGCGGTGCTGCTCGCGGCCGGCGGGATCGCG
GTGTTCTTCCACCTGGAGCACTGGGAGCGGATCTTCAACGGGTTCGGGCACCTGACGAGCGGGATCACGC
AGGAATTGATCGCGATCGTGGTGCTGGCGGTCGTCGCGGTCGCGTATCTCGTGCTCATGCGCAAGTCCGA
CGACGGCGCGAGCGTGCCGAAGTGGCTGGCCTGGGTCGCCGTCGCCTTGTCGGTGGTGCTCGTGGCCGTC
ATGGCGCACTCGTACACGATGGCCGCGAGGCCGGCGTGGGACTCGGTGCTCTGGATCCTCTACGTCCTCG
GCAACGCCTGCGTCCTGGGCCCCGCGACTTTCCTCCTGGTCTTGGCTGCAGGGGGACCCGGGGACCAGCC
CGCCGATCGCGCAGCCGACGCCGGGGCCCCCGCAGGTAGGACGGCCCTCGCCGGCGCCGCCCTCAACGCC
CTCGCGGCCCTCGCCTTCGCGATCTTCCTCCAGCTCTCCGCCGGCTCCTTCGCCGACGTCGGCCTCTACT
TCGACCCGACGCACCCCACCAAGGCCATGGCCGACGCAGCCGCGACGGTCGCCTCCCAGGCCCCGCTCCT
GTGGCTGGGCGCCGTGGCCGTCGGCGCGATCGTCCCCCTGGCCGCCGCCTTCCTAGGCAGGCGCACGGGG
AACTGGAAGCTCTGGGCCCCGGCAGCCATAATCGCCGCCCTCGTCGGAGCCGTCTGCATGCGCGTCGTCT
TCTACAACCTGGGGCTCTCGGTCTTCATGTTCTACTAGACTAGTCGACTCACACTGGCTCACCTTCGGGT
GGGCCTTTCTGCGTTTATATACTAGAGAGAGAATATAAAAAGCCAGATTATTAATCCGGCTTTTTTATTA
TTTAATTCCTGTTATAAAAAAAGGATCAATTTTGAACTCTCTCCCAAAGTTGATCCCTTAACGATCCCTG
CAGGAGAAGGCCATCCTGACGGATGGCCTTTTTGAAGCTTTCTAGAATCGGGGGCCCCCGGGGGGATTCT
AGAACAATGGAAGTCCTCGTCTCGCCCTCGAATTAGCCCGCTTAATGAGCGGGCTTTTTTTGAATTAATT
CTCGCGAGCTGGCACGACAGGTTTCCCGACTGGAAAGCGGGCAGTGAGCGCAACGCAATTAATGTAAGTT
AGCGCGAATTGCAAGCTGGCCGACGCGCTGGGCTACGTCTTGCTGGCGTTCGGGAGCAGAAGAGCATACA
TCTGGAAGCAAAGCCAGGAAAGCGGCCTATGGAGCTGTGCGGCAGCGCTCAGTAGGCAATTTTTCAAAAT
ATTGTTAAGCCTTTTCTGAGCATGGTATTTTTCATGGTATTACCAATTAGCAGGAAAATAAGCCATTGAA
TATAAAAGATAAAAATGTCTTGTTTACAATAGAGTGGGGGGGGTCAGCCTGCCGCCTTGGGCCGGGTGAT
GTCGTACTTGCCCGCCGCGAACTCGGTTACCGTCCAGCCCAGCGCGACCAGCTCCGGCAACGCCTCGCGC
ACCCGCTGGCGGCGCTTGCGCATGGTCGAACCACTGGCCTCTGACGGCCAGACATAGCCGCACAAGGTAT
CTATGGAAGCCTTGCCGGTTTTGCCGGGGTCGATCCAGCCACACAGCCGCTGGTGCAGCAGGCGGGCGGT
TTCGCTGTCCAGCGCCCGCACCTCGTCCATGCTGATGCGCACATGCTGGCCGCCACCCATGACGGCCTGC
GCGATCAAGGGGTTCAGGGCCACGTACAGGCGCCCGTCCGCCTCGTCGCTGGCGTACTCCGACAGCAGCC
GAAACCCCTGCCGCTTGCGGCCATTCTGGGCGATGATGGATACCTTCCAAAGGCGCTCGATGCAGTCCTG
TATGTGCTTGAGCGCCCCACCACTATCGACCTCTGCCCCGATTTCCTTTGCCAGCGCCCGATAGCTACCT
TTGACCACCATGGCATCAGCGGTGACGGCCTCCCACTTGGGTTCCAGGAACAGCCGGAGCTGCCGTCCGC
CTTCGGTCTTGGGTTCCGGGCCAAGCACTAGGCCATTAGGCCCAGCCATGGCCACCAGCCCTTGCAGGAT
GCGCAGATCATCAGCGCCCAGCGGCTCCGGGCCGCTGAACTCGATCCGCTTGCCGTCGCCGTAGTCATAC
GTCACGTCCAGCTTGCTGCGCTTGCGCTCGCCCCGCTTGAGGGCACGGAACAGGCCGGGGGCCAGACAGT
GCGCCGGGTCGTGTCGGACGTGGCTGAGGCTGTGCTTGTTCTTAGGCTTCACCACGGGGCACCCCCTTGC
TCTTGCGCTGCCTCTCCAGCACGGCGGGCTTGAGCACCCCGCCGTCATGCCGCCTGAACCACCGATCAGC
GAACGGTGCGCCATAGTTGGCCTTGCTCACACCGAAGCGGACGAAGAACCGGCGCTGGTCGTCGTCCACA
CCCCATTCCTCGGCCTCGGCGCTGGTCATGCTCGACAGGTAGGACTGCCAGCGGATGTTATCGACCAGTA
CCGAGCTGCCCCGGCTGGCCTGCTGCTGGTCGCCTGCGCCCATCATGGCCGCGCCCTTGCTGGCATGGTG
CAGGAACACGATAGAGCACCCGGTATCGGCGGCGATGGCCTCCATGCGACCGATGACCTGGGCCATGGGG
CCGCTGGCGTTTTCTTCCTCGATGTGGAACCGGCGCAGCGTGTCCAGCACCATCAGGCGGCGGCCCTCGG
CGGCGCGCTTGAGGCCGTCGAACCACTCCGGGGCCATGATGTTGGGCAGGCTGCCGATCAGCGGCTGGAT
CAGCAGGCCGTCAGCCACGGCTTGCCGTTCCTCGGCGCTGAGGTGCGCCCCAAGGGCGTGCAGGCGGTGA
TGAATGGCGGTGGGCGGGTCTTCGGCGGGCAGGTAGATCACCGGGCCGGTGGGCAGTTCGCCCACCTCCA
GCAGATCCGGCCCGCCTGCAATCTGTGCGGCCAGTTGCAGGGCCAGCATGGATTTACCGGCACCACCGGG
CGACACCAGCGCCCCGACCGTACCGGCCACCATGTTGGGCAAAACGTAGTCCAGCGGTGGCGGCGCTGCT
GCGAACGCCTCCAGAATATTGATAGGCTTATGGGTAGCCATTGATTGCCTCCTTTGCAGGCAGTTGGTGG
TTAGGCGCTGGCGGGGTCACTACCCCCGCCCTGCGCCGCTCTGAGTTCTTCCAGGCACTCGCGCAGCGCC
TCGTATTCGTCGTCGGTCAGCCAGAACTTGCGCTGACGCATCCCTTTGGCCTTCATGCGCTCGGCATATC
GCGCTTGGCGTACAGCGTCAGGGCTGGCCAGCAGGTCGCCGGTCTGCTTGTCCTTTTGGTCTTTCATATC
AGTCACCGAGAAACTTGCCGGGGCCGAAAGGCTTGTCTTCGCGGAACAAGGACAAGGTGCAGCCGTCAAG
GTTAAGGCTGGCCATATCAGCGACTGAAAAGCGGCCAGCCTCGGCCTTGTTTGACGTATAACCAAAGCCA
CCGGGCAACCAATAGCCCTTGTCACTTTTGATCAGGTAGACCGACCCTGAAGCGCTTTTTTCGTATTCCA
TAAAACCCCCTTCTGTGCGTGAGTACTCATAGTATAACAGGCGTGAGTACCAACGCAAGCACTACATGCT
GAAATCTGGCCCGCCCCTGTCCATGCCTCGCTGGCGGGGTGCCGGTGCCCGTGCCAGCTCGGCCCGCGCA
AGCTGGACGCTGGGCAGACCCATGACCTTGCTGACGGTGCGCTCGATGTAATCCGCTTCGTGGCCGGGCT
TGCGCTCTGCCAGCGCTGGGCTGGCCTCGGCCATGGCCTTGCCGATTTCCTCGGCACTGCGGCCCCGGCT
GGCCAGCTTCTGCGCGGCGATAAAGTCGCACTTGCTGAGGTCATCACCGAAGCGCTTGACCAGCCCGGCC
ATCTCGCTGCGGTACTCGTCCAGCGCCGTGCGCCGGTGGCGGCTAAGCTGCCGCTCGGACAGTTCGAGGC
TGGCCAGCCTGCGGGCCTTCTCCTGCTGCCGCTGGGCCTGCTCGATCTGCTGGCCAGCCTGCTGCACCAG
CGCCGGGCCAGCGGTGGCGGTCTTGCCCTTGGATTCACGCAGCAGCACCCACGGCTGATAACCGGCGCGG
GTGGTGTGCTTGTCCTTGCGGTTGGTGAAGCCCGCCAAGCGGCCATAGTGGCGGCTGTCGGCGCTGGCCG
GGTCGGCGTCGTACTCGCTGGCCAGCGTCCGGGCAATCTGCCCCCGAAGTTCACCGCCTGCGGCGTCGGC
CACCTTGACCCATGCCTGATAGTTCTTCGGGCTGGTTTCCACTACCAGGGCAGGCTCCCGGCCCTCGGCT
TTCATGTCATCCAGGTCAAACTCGCTGAGGTCGTCCACCAGCACCAGACCATGCCGCTCCTGCTCGGCGG
GCCTGATATACACGTCATTGCCCTGGGCATTCATCCGCTTGAGCCATGGCGTGTTCTGGAGCACTTCGGC
GGCTGACCATTCCCGGTTCATCATCTGGCCGGTGGTGGCGTCCCTGACGCCGATATCGAAGCGCTCACAG
CCCATGGCCTTGAGCTGTCGGCCTATGGCCTGCAAAGTCCTGTCGTTCTTCATCGGGCCACCAAGCGCAG
CCAGATCGAGCCGTCCTCGGTTGTCAGTGGCGTCAGGTCGAGCAAGAGCAACGATGCGATCAGCAGCACC
ACCGTAGGCATCATGGAAGCCAGCATCACGGTTAGCCATAGCTTCCAGTGCCACCCCCGCGACGCGCTCC
GGGCGCTCTGCGCGGCGCTGCTCACCTCGGCGGCTACCTCCCGCAACTCTTTGGCCAGCTCCACCCATGC
CGCCCCTGTCTGGCGCTGGGCTTTCAGCCACTCCGCCGCCTGCGCCTCGCTGGCCTGCTGGGTCTGGCTC
ATGACCTGCCGGGCTTCGTCGGCCAGTGTCGCCATGCTCTGGGCCAGCGGTTCGATCTGCTCCGCTAACT
CGTTGATGCCTCTGGATTTCTTCACTCTGTCGATTGCGTTCATGGTCTATTGCCTCCCGGTATTCCTGTA
AGTCGATGATCTGGGCGTTGGCGGTGTCGATGTTCAGGGCCACGTCTGCCCGGTCGGTGCGGATGCCCCG
GCCTTCCATCTCCACCACGTTCGGCCCCAGGTGAACACCGGGCAGGCGCTCGATGCCCTGCGCCTCAAGT
GTTCTGTGGTCAATGCGGGCGTCGTGGCCTGCCCGCTCTAATGCCCGGTTGGCATGGTCGGCCCATGCCT
CGCGGGTCTGCTCAAGCCATGCCTTGGGCTTGAGCGCTTCGGTCTTCTGTGCCCCGCCCTTCTCCGGGGT
CTTGCCGTTGTACCGCTTGAACCACTGAGCGGCGGGCCGCTCGATGCCGTCATTGATCCGCTCGGAGATC
ATCAGGTGGCAGTGCGGGTTCTCGCCGCCACCGGCATGGATGGCCAGCGTATACGGCAGGCGCTCGGCAC
CGGTCAGGTGCTGGGCGAACTCGGACGCCAGCGCCTTCTGCTGGTCGAGGGTCAGCTCGACCGGCAGGGC
AAATTCGACCTCCTTGAACAGCCGCCCATTGGCGCGTTCATACAGGTCGGCAGCATCCCAGTAGTCGGCG
GGCCGCTCGACGAACTCCGGCATGTGCCCGGATTCGGCGTGCAAGACTTCATCCATGTCGCGGGCATACT
TGCCTTCGCGCTGGATGAAGTCGGCCTTGGCCCTGGCCGATTGGCCGCCCGACCTGCTGCCGGTTTTCGC
CGTAAGGTGATAAATCGCCATGCTGCCTCGCTGTTGCTTTTGCTTTTCGGCTCCATGCAATGGCCCTCGG
AGAGCGCACCGCCCGAAGGGTGGCCGTTAGGCCAGTTTCTCGAAGAGAAACCGGTAAGTGCGCCCTCCCC
TACAAAGTAGGGTCGGGATTGCCGCCGCTGTGCCTCCATGATAGCCTACGAGACAGCACATTAACAATGG
GGTGTCAAGATGGTTAAGGGGAGCAACAAGGCGGCGGATCGGCTGGCCAAGCTCGAAGAACAACGAGCGC
GAATCAATGCCGAAATTCAGCGGGTGCGGGCAAGGGAACAGCAGCAAGAGCGCAAGAACGAAACAAGGCG
CAAGGTGCTGGTGGGGGCCATGATTTTGGCCAAGGTGAACAGCAGCGAGTGGCCGGAGGATCGGCTCATG
GCGGCAATGGATGCGTACCTTGAACGCGACCACGACCGCGCCTTGTTCGGTCTGCCGCCACGCCAGAAGG
ATGAGCCGGGCTGAATGATCGACCGAGACAGGCCCTGCGGGGCTGCACACGCGCCCCCACCCTTCGGGTA
GGGGGAAAGGCCGCTAAAGCGGCTAAAAGCGCTCCAGCGTATTTCTGCGGGGTTTGGTGTGGGGTTTAGC
GGGCTTTGCCCGCCTTTCCCCCTGCCGCGCAGCGGTGGGGCGGTGTGTAGCCTAGCGCAGCGAATAGACC
AGCTATCCGGCCTCTGGCCGGGCATATTGGGCAAGGGCAGCAGCGCCCCACAAGGGCGCTGATAACCGCG
CCTAGTGGATTATTCTTAGATAATCATGGATGGATTTTTCCAACACCCCGCCAGCCCCCGCCCCTGCTGG
GTTTGCAGGTTTGGGGGCGTGACAGTTATTGCAGGGGTTCGTGACAGTTATTGCAGGGGGGCGTGACAGT
TATTGCAGGGGTTCGTGACAGTTAGTACGGGAGTGACGGGCACTGGCTGGCAATGTCTAGCAACGGCAGG
CATTTCGGCTGAGGGTAAAAGAACTTTCCGCTAAGCGATAGACTGTATGTAAACACAGTATTGCAAGGAC
GCGGAACATGCCTCATGTGGCGGCCCTCGCGAGAATTAATTCAGATAAAAAAAATCCTTAGCTTTCGCTA
AGGATGATTTCTAGCGATGACCCTGCTGATTGGTTCGCTGACCGTAGACTGGTTGGCTTGGTTTCATCAG
CCATCCGCTTGCCCTCATCTGTTACGCCGGCGGTAGCCGGCCAGCCTCGCAGAGCAGGATTCCCGTTGAG
CACCGCCAGGTGCGAATAAGGGACAGTGAAGAAGGAACACCCGCTCGCGGGTGGGCCTACTTCACCTATC
CTGCCCGGCTGACGCCGTTGGATACACCAAGGAAAGTCTACACGAACCCTTTGGCAAAATCCTGTATATC
GTGCGACATCGCGCGCGCGCGCGCGGATGCTAGCGGCGCGCCAAAAAAAAGCCCGCTCATTA
Features (pLannotate 1.2.2; 19 found; start..end, strand, type, name):
     19..813     -  CDS            KanR: aminoglycoside phosphotransferase; aphA-3; confers resistance to kanamycin
    820..876     -  CDS            GmR (fragment): gentamycin acetyltransferase; aacC1; confers resistance to gentamycin
   1052..1075    -  promoter       Pc promoter (fragment): intI1 (promoter lies within the coding sequence); class 1 integron promoter
   1055..1198    -  CDS            YPR2_ECOLX (fragment): Protein predicted: Swiss-Prot protein existence level 4. From Escherichia coli.
   1475..1494    +  misc_feature   BioBrick prefix: BioBrick prefix for parts that start with "ATG"
   3258..6149    +  CDS            dadH (fragment): DADH_EGGLN - Experimental evidence at protein level: Swiss-Prot protein existence level 1. Involved in drug metabolism, as part of an interspecies gut bacterial pathway for Levodopa (L-dopa) metabolism, acting on dopamine produced by Enterecoccus L-dopa decarboxylase. Removes the para hydroxyl group of dopamine to produce m-tyramine (3-tyramine). It is possible that dopamine dehydroxylation influences the multiple side effects of L-dopa administration linked to dopamine production in the treatment of Parkinson's disease. From Eggerthella lenta (Eubacterium lentum).
   7756..7783    +  terminator     T7Te terminator: phage T7 early transcription terminator
   7915..7942    +  terminator     rrnB T2 terminator: transcription terminator T2 from the E. coli rrnB gene
   8057..8097    +  CDS            lacI (fragment): lac repressor; lacI; The lac repressor binds to the lac operator to inhibit transcription in E. coli. This inhibition can be relieved by adding lactose or isopropyl-β-D-thiogalactopyranoside (IPTG).
   8374..9225    -  CDS            RSF1010 RepC (fragment): replication protein C of the broad-host-range plasmid RSF1010 (Scholz et al., 1989); repC
   9212..10051   -  CDS            RSF1010 RepA: replication protein A of the broad-host-range plasmid RSF1010 (Scholz et al., 1989); repA
  10043..10117   -  ncRNA          Plasmid R1162: Accession: RF00043 - R1162-like plasmid antisense RNA
  10565..12691   -  CDS            mobA: MOBA2_ECOLX - Also known as repB. Experimental evidence at protein level: Swiss-Prot protein existence level 1. Part of the relaxosome complex that is responsible for plasmid transfer during conjugation. Locally unwinds DNA and catalyzes the cleavage of one of the DNA strands at oriT. The cleaved strand is then transferred through the dedicated type IV secretion apparatus. MobA remains covalently linked at the 5' end of the strand, and once in the recipient cell, it probably catalyzes the rejoining of the two ends of the strand, re-forming the circular plasmid DNA. The primase activity of MobA
  12772..12859   -  oriT           RSF1010 oriT: origin of transfer of the broad-host-range plasmid RSF1010 (Scholz et al., 1989)
  12890..13171   +  CDS            mobC: MOBC_ECOLX - Protein predicted: Swiss-Prot protein existence level 4. This protein is essential to promote the specific transfer of the plasmid in the presence of conjugative plasmids. From Escherichia coli.
  13201..13595   +  rep_origin     RSF1010 oriV: replication origin of the broad-host-range plasmid RSF1010; requires the RSF1010 RepA/B/C proteins for replication (Scholz et al., 1989)
  13760..13801   -  terminator     bacterial terminator: putative bacterial transcription terminator
  13839..13864   -  CDS            traJ (fragment): oriT-recognizing protein; traJ
  13897..14006   -  oriT           oriT: incP origin of transfer
