[The description below was written by a language model from this plasmid's Addgene catalogue record and pLannotate feature annotations shown in this document.]
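Description:
pXD80EN5-Elen0515-eCadh-noAccs(ElA2) is a 14.1 kb low-copy bacterial expression plasmid built on the pXD68Kan2 backbone. It is designed to express a gene from the gut bacterium Eggerthella lenta A2 in a related host, Gordonibacter urolithinfaciens DSM 27213. The annotated backbone is derived from the broad-host-range plasmid RSF1010. It carries the RSF1010 oriV together with repA, repC and a mobA/repB reading frame that supply the replication functions oriV needs, plus the R1162-type antisense RNA associated with this replicon. This lets the plasmid be maintained in E. coli for cloning and in non-model hosts. The mobilisation functions (RSF1010 oriT, mobA, mobC) and a separate IncP-type oriT would permit conjugative transfer from a suitable donor strain, although the record does not state how the plasmid is delivered. Selection is by kanamycin through the aphA-3 aminoglycoside phosphotransferase. Short gentamicin-resistance, integron Pc promoter, lacI and traJ fragments appear to be remnants of earlier vector construction.

The payload is eCadh (Elen_0515), the (–)-epicatechin dehydroxylase. The annotation tool labels a roughly 2.9 kb region as a fragment of the E. lenta dopamine dehydroxylase dadH. This most likely reflects homology between these dehydroxylases rather than the presence of dadH itself. T7Te and rrnB T2 terminators lie downstream. The promoter driving expression is not identified in the record, and several kilobases flanking the annotated coding region carry no annotation. As the name indicates, the accessory genes are omitted, and the record describes the resulting enzyme as inactive. This suggests the construct serves as a negative control, or as a test of accessory-gene dependence, in studies of polyphenol metabolism by gut bacteria.
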