Addgene plasmid #225313: pXD80EN5-Elen0515-eCadh-noAccs(ElA2)
Purpose: Expresses Eggerthella lenta A2 eCadh without accessory genes (inactive) in Gordonibacter urolithinfaciens DSM 27213
Depositing lab: Emily Balskus. Depositing organization: Harvard University. Publication: Enantiocomplementary Gut Bacterial Enzymes Metabolize Dietary Polyphenols. Dong X, Bae M, Le C, Aguilar Ramos MA, Balskus EP. J Am Chem Soc. 2025 Mar 5;147(9):7231-7244. doi: 10.1021/jacs.4c09892. Epub 2025 Feb 24. PubMed 39993729.
Backbone
  Vector backbone: pXD68Kan2
  Vector type: Bacterial Expression
Growth in bacteria
  Bacterial resistance: Kanamycin, 50 μg/mL
  Growth temperature: 37°C
  Growth strain: DH5alpha
  Copy number: Low Copy
Gene/Insert
  Gene/Insert name: eCadh (alt names: (–)-Epicatechin dehydroxylase; Elen_0515)
  Entrez Gene: Elen_0515 (a.k.a. Elen_0515)
Terms and licenses: Academic/Nonprofit Terms; Industry Terms: Not Available to Industry
How to cite: pXD80EN5-Elen0515-eCadh-noAccs(ElA2) was a gift from Emily Balskus (Addgene plasmid # 225313 ; http://n2t.net/addgene:225313 ; RRID:Addgene_225313)
